Addgene plasmid #127264: Met133ILeu, Met186ILeu ELL2
Purpose: For in vitro translation of human ELL2 with Met133ILeu, Met186ILeu
Depositing lab: Christine Milcarek. Depositing organization: University of Pittsburgh (University, School of Medicine, and Cancer Institute). Publication: Transcription elongation factor ELL2 directs immunoglobulin secretion in plasma cells by stimulating altered RNA processing. Martincic K, Alkan SA, Cheatle A, Borghesi L, Milcarek C. Nat Immunol. 2009 Oct;10(10):1102-9. doi: 10.1038/ni.1786. Epub 2009 Sep 13. PubMed 19749764.
Backbone
  Vector backbone: pBluescript
  Backbone manufacturer: Addgene
  Backbone size w/o insert (bp): 3000
  Vector type: in vitro translation
Growth in bacteria
  Bacterial resistance: Ampicillin, 100 μg/mL
  Growth temperature: 37°C
  Growth strain: DH5alpha
  Copy number: Unknown
Gene/Insert
  Gene/Insert name: ELL2 (Met133ILeu, Met186ILeu) (alt name: CM542)
  Species: H. sapiens (human)
  Insert size (bp): 1900
  Mutation: Two Mets (133,186 )to ILeu Quikchange
  Entrez Gene: ELL2 (a.k.a. MRCCAT1)
  Promoter: T7
  Cloning method: Unknown
  Sequencing primers: 5′ T7
Terms and licenses: Academic/Nonprofit Terms; Industry Terms: Not Available to Industry
Depositor comments: see Suppl figure 2 for translation
How to cite: Met133ILeu, Met186ILeu ELL2 was a gift from Christine Milcarek (Addgene plasmid # 127264 ; http://n2t.net/addgene:127264 ; RRID:Addgene_127264)
