[The description below was written by a language model from this plasmid's Addgene catalogue record and pLannotate feature annotations shown in this document.]
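Description:
Met133ILeu, Met186ILeu ELL2 is a pBluescript-based phagemid carrying a mutant human ELL2 cDNA, intended as a template for in vitro transcription and translation rather than for expression in cells. The backbone provides a high-copy ColE1/pUC-type origin for propagation in E. coli, an ampicillin resistance gene (β-lactamase with its own promoter) for selection, and an f1 origin that allows single-stranded DNA production with helper phage. Remnants of the lacZα region, the lac promoter/operator and the split pBluescript multiple cloning site flank the insert, as expected for a fragment cloned into the polylinker.

The payload is the ELL2 coding sequence, annotated as a roughly 1.9 kb open reading frame. It lies downstream of the T7 promoter in the same orientation on the circular map, so T7 RNA polymerase generates sense RNA for translation. A T3 promoter lies on the far side of the insert, pointing back toward it. ELL2 is a transcription elongation factor of the super elongation complex and is implicated in alternative mRNA processing that favours immunoglobulin secretion in plasma cells. In this version, methionines 133 and 186 were changed to isoleucine by site-directed mutagenesis. The record does not state the rationale, but removing internal methionines is a common way to test whether shorter translation products arise from internal initiation, and the depositor points to a supplementary translation figure.

The sequenced plasmid (about 6.2 kb) is larger than the listed backbone plus insert. It contains about 1 kb of unannotated sequence after the ORF, a loxP site, and a very short match to a chicken β-actin promoter between T7 and the ORF. These are probably carryover from an earlier vector, and the record assigns them no function.
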