Features (pLannotate 1.2.2; 16 found; start..end, strand, type, name):
    361..377     +  promoter       chicken β-actin promoter (fragment): contains a 21-bp deletion relative to the standard chicken β-actin promoter
    395..2314    +  CDS            ELL2: ELL2_HUMAN - Experimental evidence at protein level: Swiss-Prot protein existence level 1. Elongation factor component of the super elongation complex (SEC), a complex required to increase the catalytic rate of RNA polymerase II transcription by suppressing transient pausing by the polymerase at multiple sites along the DNA. Component of the little elongation complex (LEC), a complex required to regulate small nuclear RNA (snRNA) gene transcription by RNA polymerase II and III (PubMed:22195968). Plays a role in immunoglobulin secretion in plasma cells: directs efficient alternative mRNA proces
   3295..3314    +  misc_feature   MCS (fragment): pBluescript multiple cloning site
   3326..3344    -  promoter       T3 promoter: promoter for bacteriophage T3 RNA polymerase
   3389..3405    -  protein_bind   lac operator: The lac repressor binds to the lac operator to inhibit transcription in E. coli. This inhibition can be relieved by adding lactose or isopropyl-β-D-thiogalactopyranoside (IPTG). lac repressor encoded by lacI
   3413..3443    -  promoter       lac promoter: promoter for the E. coli lac operon
   3458..3479    -  protein_bind   CAP binding site: CAP binding activates transcription in the presence of cAMP. E. coli catabolite activator protein
   3492..3584    -  CDS            lacI (fragment): lac repressor; lacI; The lac repressor binds to the lac operator to inhibit transcription in E. coli. This inhibition can be relieved by adding lactose or isopropyl-β-D-thiogalactopyranoside (IPTG).
   3767..4355    -  rep_origin     ori: high-copy-number ColE1/pMB1/pBR322/pUC origin of replication
   4526..5386    -  CDS            AmpR: β-lactamase; bla; confers resistance to ampicillin, carbenicillin, and related antibiotics
   5387..5491    -  promoter       AmpR promoter: bla
   5544..5972    -  rep_origin     f1 ori (sequence partly withheld): f1 bacteriophage origin of replication; arrow indicates direction of (+) strand synthesis
   5977..6134    -  CDS            lacZα (fragment): LacZα fragment of β-galactosidase; lacZ fragment
   6137..6155    +  promoter       T7 promoter: promoter for bacteriophage T7 RNA polymerase
   6164..6187    +  misc_feature   MCS (fragment): pBluescript multiple cloning site
   6188..6221    +  protein_bind   loxP: Cre-mediated recombination occurs in the 8-bp core sequence (GCATACAT). Cre recombinase
>Addgene plasmid #127264 | Met133ILeu, Met186ILeu ELL2 | addgene full sequence | sequence record 249711 | Addgene NGS Result
GGATCAGGCCAAATCGGCCGAGCTCGAATTCGTCGAGAGCGGGATAAGTTGGCGCGTCACCTAGACGTCA
GCCTCTTACCTCTCGGACGTCCCGTCCCAGGAGCAAAACTCTAGTGACTTTGGGCCCGCCCCCGTGAGAG
TGGAGGGCGGCCGATGAGGGCGGTTCTGAAGGGAACAAGACCAATGAGACGAGCCCGGGGCGGGGCGCGG
GGCCGGAGGGTGGGGCGGGTGGCGGCGGTGGCAGTCCGAGGTCTGGCTCCGCGCAGTATATGACAGTACG
TCAGCAGCGGGATGGCCCTAGCAGTGGCGGCGGCTGCAGAAGCCCAAGCAGCCGCGGCCGCAGTGGAGGC
TAGAGCCGGAGCGGCGGCGGCGGCGGCACCCCGGGGAGTTTAAGATGGCGGCGGGGGGGACAGGGGGCCT
GCGGGAGGAGCAGCGCTATGGGCTGTCGTGCGGACGGCTGGGGCAGGACAACATCACCGTACTGCATGTG
AAGCTCACCGAGACGGCGATCCGGGCGCTCGAGACTTACCAGAGCCACAAGAATTTAATTCCTTTTCGAC
CTTCAATCCAGTTCCAAGGACTCCACGGGCTTGTCAAAATTCCCAAAAATGATCCCCTCAATGAAGTTCA
TAACTTTAACTTTTATTTGTCAAATGTGGGCAAAGACAACCCTCAGGGCAGCTTTGACTGCATCCAGCAA
ACATTCTCCAGCTCTGGAGCCTCCCAGCTCAATTGCCTGGGATTTATACAAGATAAAATTACAGTGTGTG
CAACAAACGACTCGTATCAGATCACACGAGAAAGAATGACCCAGGCAGAGGAGGAATCCCGCAACCGAAG
CACAAAAGTTATCAAACCCGGTGGACCATATGTAGGGAAAAGAGTGCAAATTCGGAAAGCACCTCAAGCT
GTTTCAGATACAGTTCCTGAGAGGAAAAGGTCAACCCCCATCAACCCTGCAAATACAATTCGAAAGACAC
ATAGCAGCAGCACCATCTCTCAGAGGCCATACAGGGACAGGGTGATTCACTTACTGGCCCTGAAGGCCTA
CAAGAAACCGGAGCTACTTGCTAGACTCCAGAAAGATGGTGTCAATCAAAAAGACAAGAACTCCCTGGGA
GCAATTCTGCAACAGGTAGCCAATCTGAATTCTAAGGACCTCTCATATACCTTAAAGGATTATGTTTTTA
AAGAGCTTCAAAGAGACTGGCCTGGATACAGTGAAATAGACAGACGGTCATTGGAGTCAGTGCTCTCTAG
AAAACTAAATCCGTCTCAGAATGCTACAGGCACCAGCCGTTCAGAATCTCCTGTATGTTCTAGTAGAGAT
GCTGTATCTTCTCCTCAGAAACGGCTTTTGGATTCAGAGTTTATTGATCCTTTAATGAATAAAAAAGCCC
GAATATCTCACCTGACGAACAGAGTACCACCAACACTAAATGGTCATTTGAATCCCACCAGTGAAAAATC
GGCTGCAGGCCTCCCACTGCCCCCTGCGGCTGCTGCCATCCCCACCCCTCCACCGCTGCCTTCAACCTAT
CTGCCCATCTCACATCCTCCTCAGATTGTAAATTCTAACTCCAACTCCCCTAGCACTCCAGAAGGCCGGG
GGACTCAAGACCTACCTGTTGACAGTTTTAGTCAAAACGATAGTATCTATGAGGACCAGCAAGACAAATA
TACCTCTAGGACTTCTCTGGAAACCTTACCCCCTGGTTCCGTTCTACTAAAGTGTCCAAAGCCTATGGAA
GAAAACCATTCAATGTCTCACAAAAAGTCCAAAAAGAAGTCTAAAAAACATAAGGAAAAGGACCAAATAA
AAAAGCACGACATTGAGACTATTGAGGAAAAGGAGGAAGATCTTAAGAGAGAAGAGGAAATTGCCAAGCT
AAATAACTCCAGTCCAAATTCCAGTGGAGGAGTTAAAGAGGATTGCACTGCCTCCATGGAACCTTCAGCA
ATTGAACTCCCAGATTATTTGATAAAATATATCGCTATCGTCTCCTATGAGCAACGCCAGAATTATAAGG
ATGACTTCAATGCAGAGTATGATGAGTACAGAGCTTTGCATGCCAGGATGGAGACTGTAGCTAGAAGATT
TATCAAACTAGATGCACAAAGAAAGCGCCTTTCTCCAGGCTCAAAAGAGTATCAGAATGTTCATGAAGAA
GTCTTACAAGAATATCAGAAGATAAAGCAGTCTAGTCCCAATTACCATGAAGAAAAATACAGATGTGAAT
ATCTTCATAACAAGCTGGCTCACATCAAAAGGCTAATAGGTGAATTTGACCAACAGCAAGCAGAGTCATG
GTCCTAGAACTCTGCTTGGACCAGAAGATGTGAATAAACTTAAGCTWTCMARMAMARWRRMRRMMRMAAA
AAAACGCGTAACCCCCCATTGCAATGGTTGCCTTAAGGTGTTTGCTAGTTGTGTACATAGTGTGGTTAAT
CATTAGCTACACTGCTTCCCACTTGATTAGAGCAATGGGAAGCATACTGTGGCCTACCAGCATCTGGAAG
TGTGTGCTCGATCTGTATGTGTGCAGAGGTGGTGTGGATGTGAGCGTGCATGAAGGAAAAAAAGCTGCTA
CTCCTAGTAGGCCAAACGCTCAGGTTAAACAACTGACGAGTGTTACTGTAGGGTGTTTTTTTGTTTTTTT
GTTTTTTTTCTTCTATCAAATTGCTACTTTTGTTGTGGAAGACAAAAGCATTTCCATTTCAACGAGTTTG
TCAGCTTTATTAATGTTGGGCAAAAATTGATATGTCATGAAAATGAAACAGATCTATAGTTTTGGGACAA
AATTATAAAATGAAATGTGTAGGTAACCTATTTATATACTGCTATAAAGTATTTTTTGAAGAGAGATATG
CAAAGAAGCTATTACCTACATAAGAGGTATATTTAAAGATTTTTTTTTTTTCATCCTGGTGCCAGGAATA
TAAAAAAGAGTGGATATATTTAACCATAACATACTGTGATTCATCAAACAGCACAAACTTTCATTTCATG
GAGTTTATCTGTTGACATTGATTTAAACTGTCACTTGTTTTATCATGTGGGAACATAAGTTATGTGGTCA
AAAATATAAGGATTTTGAATTAATGTTGATTCAAGTTGTATTGTCTTTTCAAAGTGCTGCCAGTTGAAAA
GGGAAGCATTATGTTTACAAATCTGTTTTGAAATGTTTGCCAAAATTTTGGTAGTGTCTTTAATAAAGAT
GTTTGTCTCCAGCATCCAGNAAAAAAAAAAAAAAAACTCTCCAGCGCTGGATCCGGCCATAAGGGCCTGA
TCCTTCGAGGGGGGGCCCGGTACCAGCTTTTGTTCCCTTTAGTGAGGGTTAATTTCGAGCTTGGCGTAAT
CATGGTCATAGCTGTTTCCTGTGTGAAATTGTTATCCGCTCACAATTCCACACAACATACGAGCCGGAAG
CATAAAGTGTAAAGCCTGGGGTGCCTAATGAGTGAGCTAACTCACATTAATTGCGTTGCGCTCACTGCCC
GCTTTCCAGTCGGGAAACCTGTCGTGCCAGCTGCATTAATGAATCGGCCAACGCGCGGGGAGAGGCGGTT
TGCGTATTGGGCGCTCTTCCGCTTCCTCGCTCACTGACTCGCTGCGCTCGGTCGTTCGGCTGCGGCGAGC
GGTATCAGCTCACTCAAAGGCGGTAATACGGTTATCCACAGAATCAGGGGATAACGCAGGAAAGAACATG
TGAGCAAAAGGCCAGCAAAAGGCCAGGAACCGTAAAAAGGCCGCGTTGCTGGCGTTTTTCCATAGGCTCC
GCCCCCCTGACGAGCATCACAAAAATCGACGCTCAAGTCAGAGGTGGCGAAACCCGACAGGACTATAAAG
ATACCAGGCGTTTCCCCCTGGAAGCTCCCTCGTGCGCTCTCCTGTTCCGACCCTGCCGCTTACCGGATAC
CTGTCCGCCTTTCTCCCTTCGGGAAGCGTGGCGCTTTCTCATAGCTCACGCTGTAGGTATCTCAGTTCGG
TGTAGGTCGTTCGCTCCAAGCTGGGCTGTGTGCACGAACCCCCCGTTCAGCCCGACCGCTGCGCCTTATC
CGGTAACTATCGTCTTGAGTCCAACCCGGTAAGACACGACTTATCGCCACTGGCAGCAGCCACTGGTAAC
AGGATTAGCAGAGCGAGGTATGTAGGCGGTGCTACAGAGTTCTTGAAGTGGTGGCCTAACTACGGCTACA
CTAGAAGAACAGTATTTGGTATCTGCGCTCTGCTGAAGCCAGTTACCTTCGGAAAAAGAGTTGGTAGCTC
TTGATCCGGCAAACAAACCACCGCTGGTAGCGGTGGTTTTTTTGTTTGCAAGCAGCAGATTACGCGCAGA
AAAAAAGGATCTCAAGAAGATCCTTTGATCTTTTCTACGGGGTCTGACGCTCAGTGGAACGAAAACTCAC
GTTAAGGGATTTTGGTCATGAGATTATCAAAAAGGATCTTCACCTAGATCCTTTTAAATTAAAAATGAAG
TTTTAAATCAATCTAAAGTATATATGAGTAAACTTGGTCTGACAGTTACCAATGCTTAATCAGTGAGGCA
CCTATCTCAGCGATCTGTCTATTTCGTTCATCCATAGTTGCCTGACTCCCCGTCGTGTAGATAACTACGA
TACGGGAGGGCTTACCATCTGGCCCCAGTGCTGCAATGATACCGCGAGACCCACGCTCACCGGCTCCAGA
TTTATCAGCAATAAACCAGCCAGCCGGAAGGGCCGAGCGCAGAAGTGGTCCTGCAACTTTATCCGCCTCC
ATCCAGTCTATTAATTGTTGCCGGGAAGCTAGAGTAAGTAGTTCGCCAGTTAATAGTTTGCGCAACGTTG
TTGCCATTGCTACAGGCATCGTGGTGTCACGCTCGTCGTTTGGTATGGCTTCATTCAGCTCCGGTTCCCA
ACGATCAAGGCGAGTTACATGATCCCCCATGTTGTGCAAAAAAGCGGTTAGCTCCTTCGGTCCTCCGATC
GTTGTCAGAAGTAAGTTGGCCGCAGTGTTATCACTCATGGTTATGGCAGCACTGCATAATTCTCTTACTG
TCATGCCATCCGTAAGATGCTTTTCTGTGACTGGTGAGTACTCAACCAAGTCATTCTGAGAATAGTGTAT
GCGGCGACCGAGTTGCTCTTGCCCGGCGTCAATACGGGATAATACCGCGCCACATAGCAGAACTTTAAAA
GTGCTCATCATTGGAAAACGTTCTTCGGGGCGAAAACTCTCAAGGATCTTACCGCTGTTGAGATCCAGTT
CGATGTAACCCACTCGTGCACCCAACTGATCTTCAGCATCTTTTACTTTCACCAGCGTTTCTGGGTGAGC
AAAAACAGGAAGGCAAAATGCCGCAAAAAAGGGAATAAGGGCGACACGGAAATGTTGAATACTCATACTC
TTCCTTTTTCAATATTATTGAAGCATTTATCAGGGTTATTGTCTCATGAGCGGATACATATTTGAATGTA
TTTAGAAAAATAAACAAATAGGGGTTCCGCGCACATTTCCCCGAAAAGTGCCACCTAAATTGTAAGCGTT
AATATTTTGTTAAAATTCGCGTTAAATTTTTGTTAAATCAGCTCATTTTTTAACCAATAGGCCGAAATCG
GCAAAATCCCTTATAAATCAAAAGAATAGACCGAGATAGGGT
[37 nt withheld, positions 5643-5679]
AAAGAACGTGGACTCCAACGTCAAAGG
[49 nt withheld, positions 5707-5755]
T
[91 nt withheld, positions 5757-5847]
G
[124 nt withheld, positions 5849-5972]
CCCATTCGCCATTCAGGCTGCGCAACTGTTGGGAAGGGCGATCGGTGCGGGCCTCTTCGCTATTACGCCA
GCTGGCGAAAGGGGGATGTGCTGCAAGGCGATTAAGTTGGGTAACGCCAGGGTTTTCCCAGTCACGACGT
TGTAAAACGACGGCCAGTGAATTGTAATACGACTCACTATAGGGCGAATTGGAGCTCCACCGCGGTGGCG
GCCGCATAACTTCGTATAGCATACATTATACGAAGTTAT
